Addgene plasmid #198199: Dimer cleaved
Purpose: FRET calibration: Dimer construct consisting of mTurquoise2 and mVenus with a 2A peptide linker for posttranslational linker cleavage
Depositing lab: Christian Wahl-Schott. Depositing organization: Medizinische Hochschule Hannover. Publication: Protocol for deriving proximity, affinity, and stoichiometry of protein interactions using image-based quantitative two-hybrid FRET. Feldmann C, Schanzler M, Ben-Johny M, Wahl-Schott C. STAR Protoc. 2023 Jul 28;4(3):102459. doi: 10.1016/j.xpro.2023.102459. PubMed 37516972.
Backbone
  Vector backbone: pEGFP-N1
  Backbone manufacturer: Clontech
  Backbone size w/o insert (bp): 3931
  Total vector size (bp): 5449
  Vector type: Mammalian Expression
Growth in bacteria
  Bacterial resistance: Kanamycin, 50 μg/mL
  Growth temperature: 37°C
  Growth strain: DH5alpha
  Copy number: High Copy
Gene/Insert
  Gene/Insert name: mVenus-T2A-mTurquoise2
  Species: Synthetic
  Mutation: A206K both
  Cloning method: Restriction Enzyme; 5′ cloning site NheI (not destroyed); 3′ cloning site NotI (not destroyed)
  Sequencing primers: 5′ CGCAAATGGGCGGTAGGCGTG; 3′ GAAATTTGTGATGCTATTGC
Resource information
  A portion of this plasmid was derived from a plasmid made by: The original plasmid mNeonGreen-2A-mTurquoise2 was a gift from Dorus Gadella (Addgene plasmid # 98885 ; http://n2t.net/addgene:98885 ; RRID:Addgene_98885)
Terms and licenses: Academic/Nonprofit Terms; Industry Terms: Not Available to Industry
How to cite: Dimer cleaved was a gift from Christian Wahl-Schott (Addgene plasmid # 198199 ; http://n2t.net/addgene:198199 ; RRID:Addgene_198199)
