[The description below was written by a language model from this plasmid's Addgene catalogue record and pLannotate feature annotations shown in this document.]
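Description:
Dimer cleaved is a mammalian expression plasmid built on the Clontech pEGFP-N1 backbone, with the original fluorescent protein region replaced by a synthetic mVenus-T2A-mTurquoise2 cassette cloned between NheI and NotI sites. The whole construct is about 5.4 kb. It replicates in E. coli at high copy from a ColE1/pUC-type origin and is selected with kanamycin. The NeoR/KanR (Tn5 aminoglycoside phosphotransferase) gene is preceded by both a bacterial bla-type promoter and the SV40 enhancer/early promoter and is followed by the HSV TK polyadenylation signal, so the same marker can also confer G418 resistance in mammalian cells. An f1 origin is also present. The annotated short ble, bGH poly(A) and SV40 large T antigen fragments appear to be minor annotation hits in backbone sequence rather than functional elements.

The payload is driven by the human CMV immediate early enhancer and promoter and terminated by the SV40 poly(A) signal. A single open reading frame encodes the yellow acceptor mVenus, followed by a linker region of roughly 80 bp that the catalogue record identifies as a T2A peptide (not separately annotated in the feature table), and then the cyan donor mTurquoise2. Both fluorophores carry the monomerising A206K mutation. Ribosomal skipping at the 2A sequence releases the two proteins as separate polypeptides from one transcript. This gives approximately equimolar donor and acceptor that are not physically tethered. The construct is intended as a calibration control for quantitative, image-based two-hybrid FRET measurements, complementing linked dimer standards. Part of it derives from an earlier mNeonGreen-2A-mTurquoise2 plasmid.
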