Features (pLannotate 1.2.2; 14 found; start..end, strand, type, name):
    143..937     +  CDS            NeoR/KanR: aminoglycoside phosphotransferase from Tn5; aph(3')-II (or nptII); confers resistance to neomycin, kanamycin, and G418 (Geneticin®)
    958..1110    +  CDS            ble (fragment): BLE_KLEPN - Experimental evidence at protein level: Swiss-Prot protein existence level 1. Binding protein with a strong affinity to the bleomycin family of antibiotics. Binds to CL990; an antimitotic-antibiotic compound. From Klebsiella pneumoniae.
   1169..1216    +  polyA_signal   HSV TK poly(A) signal: herpes simplex virus thymidine kinase polyadenylation signal (Cole and Stacy, 1985)
   1307..1323    -  polyA_signal   bGH poly(A) signal (fragment): bovine growth hormone polyadenylation signal
   1545..2133    +  rep_origin     ori: high-copy-number ColE1/pMB1/pBR322/pUC origin of replication
   2308..2611    +  enhancer       CMV enhancer: human cytomegalovirus immediate early enhancer
   2612..2815    +  promoter       CMV promoter: human cytomegalovirus (CMV) immediate early promoter
   2844..3560    +  CDS            mVenus: mVenus is a basic (constitutively fluorescent) yellow fluorescent protein published in 2006, derived from Aequorea victoria. It is reported to be a rapidly-maturing monomer with moderate acid sensitivity.
   3642..4361    +  CDS            mTurquoise2: enhanced monomeric variant of CFP (Goedhart et al., 2012) mammalian codon-optimized
   4378..4461    +  CDS            large T antigen (fragment): large T antigen from SV40 (simian virus 40)
   4484..4605    +  polyA_signal   SV40 poly(A) signal: SV40 polyadenylation signal
   4639..5067    -  rep_origin     f1 ori (sequence partly withheld): f1 bacteriophage origin of replication; arrow indicates direction of (+) strand synthesis
   5094..5198    +  promoter       AmpR promoter: bla
   5200..108     +  promoter       SV40 promoter (across the origin): SV40 enhancer and early promoter
>Addgene plasmid #198199 | Dimer cleaved | addgene full sequence | sequence record 399567 | Addgene NGS Result
CATGGCTGACTAATTTTTTTTATTTATGCAGAGGCCGAGGCCGCCTCGGCCTCTGAGCTATTCCAGAAGT
AGTGAGGAGGCTTTTTTGGAGGCCTAGGCTTTTGCAAAGATCGATCAAGAGACAGGATGAGGATCGTTTC
GCATGATTGAACAAGATGGATTGCACGCAGGTTCTCCGGCCGCTTGGGTGGAGAGGCTATTCGGCTATGA
CTGGGCACAACAGACAATCGGCTGCTCTGATGCCGCCGTGTTCCGGCTGTCAGCGCAGGGGCGCCCGGTT
CTTTTTGTCAAGACCGACCTGTCCGGTGCCCTGAATGAACTGCAAGACGAGGCAGCGCGGCTATCGTGGC
TGGCCACGACGGGCGTTCCTTGCGCAGCTGTGCTCGACGTTGTCACTGAAGCGGGAAGGGACTGGCTGCT
ATTGGGCGAAGTGCCGGGGCAGGATCTCCTGTCATCTCACCTTGCTCCTGCCGAGAAAGTATCCATCATG
GCTGATGCAATGCGGCGGCTGCATACGCTTGATCCGGCTACCTGCCCATTCGACCACCAAGCGAAACATC
GCATCGAGCGAGCACGTACTCGGATGGAAGCCGGTCTTGTCGATCAGGATGATCTGGACGAAGAGCATCA
GGGGCTCGCGCCAGCCGAACTGTTCGCCAGGCTCAAGGCGAGCATGCCCGACGGCGAGGATCTCGTCGTG
ACCCATGGCGATGCCTGCTTGCCGAATATCATGGTGGAAAATGGCCGCTTTTCTGGATTCATCGACTGTG
GCCGGCTGGGTGTGGCGGACCGCTATCAGGACATAGCGTTGGCTACCCGTGATATTGCTGAAGAGCTTGG
CGGCGAATGGGCTGACCGCTTCCTCGTGCTTTACGGTATCGCCGCTCCCGATTCGCAGCGCATCGCCTTC
TATCGCCTTCTTGACGAGTTCTTCTGAGCGGGACTCTGGGGTTCGAAATGACCGACCAAGCGACGCCCAA
CCTGCCATCACGAGATTTCGATTCCACCGCCGCCTTCTATGAAAGGTTGGGCTTCGGAATCGTTTTCCGG
GACGCCGGCTGGATGATCCTCCAGCGCGGGGATCTCATGCTGGAGTTCTTCGCCCACCCTAGGGGGAGGC
TAACTGAAACACGGAAGGAGACAATACCGGAAGGAACCCGCGCTATGACGGCAATAAAAAGACAGAATAA
AACGCACGGTGTTGGGTCGTTTGTTCATAAACGCGGGGTTCGGTCCCAGGGCTGGCACTCTGTCGATACC
CCACCGAGACCCCATTGGGGCCAATACGCCCGCGTTTCTTCCTTTTCCCCACCCCACCCCCCAAGTTCGG
GTGAAGGCCCAGGGCTCGCAGCCAACGTCGGGGCGGCAGGCCCTGCCATAGCCTCAGGTTACTCATATAT
ACTTTAGATTGATTTAAAACTTCATTTTTAATTTAAAAGGATCTAGGTGAAGATCCTTTTTGATAATCTC
ATGACCAAAATCCCTTAACGTGAGTTTTCGTTCCACTGAGCGTCAGACCCCGTAGAAAAGATCAAAGGAT
CTTCTTGAGATCCTTTTTTTCTGCGCGTAATCTGCTGCTTGCAAACAAAAAAACCACCGCTACCAGCGGT
GGTTTGTTTGCCGGATCAAGAGCTACCAACTCTTTTTCCGAAGGTAACTGGCTTCAGCAGAGCGCAGATA
CCAAATACTGTTCTTCTAGTGTAGCCGTAGTTAGGCCACCACTTCAAGAACTCTGTAGCACCGCCTACAT
ACCTCGCTCTGCTAATCCTGTTACCAGTGGCTGCTGCCAGTGGCGATAAGTCGTGTCTTACCGGGTTGGA
CTCAAGACGATAGTTACCGGATAAGGCGCAGCGGTCGGGCTGAACGGGGGGTTCGTGCACACAGCCCAGC
TTGGAGCGAACGACCTACACCGAACTGAGATACCTACAGCGTGAGCTATGAGAAAGCGCCACGCTTCCCG
AAGGGAGAAAGGCGGACAGGTATCCGGTAAGCGGCAGGGTCGGAACAGGAGAGCGCACGAGGGAGCTTCC
AGGGGGAAACGCCTGGTATCTTTATAGTCCTGTCGGGTTTCGCCACCTCTGACTTGAGCGTCGATTTTTG
TGATGCTCGTCAGGGGGGCGGAGCCTATGGAAAAACGCCAGCAACGCGGCCTTTTTACGGTTCCTGGCCT
TTTGCTGGCCTTTTGCTCACATGTTCTTTCCTGCGTTATCCCCTGATTCTGTGGATAACCGTATTACCGC
CATGCATTAGTTATTAATAGTAATCAATTACGGGGTCATTAGTTCATAGCCCATATATGGAGTTCCGCGT
TACATAACTTACGGTAAATGGCCCGCCTGGCTGACCGCCCAACGACCCCCGCCCATTGACGTCAATAATG
ACGTATGTTCCCATAGTAACGCCAATAGGGACTTTCCATTGACGTCAATGGGTGGAGTATTTACGGTAAA
CTGCCCACTTGGCAGTACATCAAGTGTATCATATGCCAAGTACGCCCCCTATTGACGTCAATGACGGTAA
ATGGCCCGCCTGGCATTATGCCCAGTACATGACCTTATGGGACTTTCCTACTTGGCAGTACATCTACGTA
TTAGTCATCGCTATTACCATGGTGATGCGGTTTTGGCAGTACATCAATGGGCGTGGATAGCGGTTTGACT
CACGGGGATTTCCAAGTCTCCACCCCATTGACGTCAATGGGAGTTTGTTTTGGCACCAAAATCAACGGGA
CTTTCCAAAATGTCGTAACAACTCCGCCCCATTGACGCAAATGGGCGGTAGGCGTGTACGGTGGGAGGTC
TATATAAGCAGAGCTGGTTTAGTGAACCGTCAGATCCGCTAGCATGGTGAGCAAGGGCGAGGAGCTGTTC
ACCGGGGTGGTGCCCATCCTGGTCGAGCTGGACGGCGACGTAAACGGCCACAAGTTCAGCGTGTCCGGCG
AGGGCGAGGGCGATGCCACCTACGGCAAGCTGACCCTGAAGCTGATCTGCACCACCGGCAAGCTGCCCGT
GCCCTGGCCCACCCTCGTGACCACCCTGGGCTACGGCCTGCAGTGCTTCGCCCGCTACCCCGACCACATG
AAGCAGCACGACTTCTTCAAGTCCGCCATGCCCGAAGGCTACGTCCAGGAGCGCACCATCTTCTTCAAGG
ACGACGGCAACTACAAGACCCGCGCCGAGGTGAAGTTCGAGGGCGACACCCTGGTGAACCGCATCGAGCT
GAAGGGCATCGACTTCAAGGAGGACGGCAACATCCTGGGGCACAAGCTGGAGTACAACTACAACAGCCAC
AACGTCTATATCACCGCCGACAAGCAGAAGAACGGCATCAAGGCCAACTTCAAGATCCGCCACAACATCG
AGGACGGCGGCGTGCAGCTCGCCGACCACTACCAGCAGAACACCCCCATCGGCGACGGCCCCGTGCTGCT
GCCCGACAACCACTACCTGAGCTACCAGTCCAAGCTGAGCAAAGACCCCAACGAGAAGCGCGATCACATG
GTCCTGCTGGAGTTCGTGACCGCCGCCGGGATCACTCTCGGCATGGACGAGCTGTACAAGTCCGGAGAGG
GCAGAGGAAGTCTTCTAACATGCGGTGACGTGGAGGAGAATCCCGGCCCTGGGGATCCACCGGTCGCCAC
CATGGTGAGCAAGGGCGAGGAGCTGTTCACCGGGGTGGTGCCCATCCTGGTCGAGCTGGACGGCGACGTA
AACGGCCACAAGTTCAGCGTGTCCGGCGAGGGCGAGGGCGATGCCACCTACGGCAAGCTGACCCTGAAGT
TCATCTGCACCACCGGCAAGCTGCCCGTGCCCTGGCCCACCCTCGTGACCACCCTGTCCTGGGGCGTGCA
GTGCTTCGCCCGCTACCCCGACCACATGAAGCAGCACGACTTCTTCAAGTCCGCCATGCCCGAAGGCTAC
GTCCAGGAGCGCACCATCTTCTTCAAGGACGACGGCAACTACAAGACCCGCGCCGAGGTGAAGTTCGAGG
GCGACACCCTGGTGAACCGCATCGAGCTGAAGGGCATCGACTTCAAGGAGGACGGCAACATCCTGGGGCA
CAAGCTGGAGTACAACTACTTTAGCGACAACGTCTATATCACCGCCGACAAGCAGAAGAACGGCATCAAG
GCCAACTTCAAGATCCGCCACAACATCGAGGACGGCGGCGTGCAGCTCGCCGACCACTACCAGCAGAACA
CCCCCATCGGCGACGGCCCCGTGCTGCTGCCCGACAACCACTACCTGAGCACCCAGTCCAAGCTGAGCAA
AGACCCCAACGAGAAGCGCGATCACATGGTCCTGCTGGAGTTCGTGACCGCCGCCGGGATCACTCTCGGC
ATGGACGAGCTGTACAAGTAAAGCGGCCGCGACTCTAGATCATAATCAGCCATACCACATTTGTAGAGGT
TTTACTTGCTTTAAAAAACCTCCCACACCTCCCCCTGAACCTGAAACATAAAATGAATGCAATTGTTGTT
GTTAACTTGTTTATTGCAGCTTATAATGGTTACAAATAAAGCAATAGCATCACAAATTTCACAAATAAAG
CATTTTTTTCACTGCATTCTAGTTGTGGTTTGTCCAAACTCATCAATGTATCTTAAGGCGTAAATTGTAA
GCGTTAATATTTTGTTAAAATTCGCGTTAAATTTTTGTTAAATCAGCTCATTTTTTAACCAATAGGCCGA
AATCGGCAAAATCCCTTATAAATCAAAAGAATAGACCGAGATAGGGT
[37 nt withheld, positions 4738-4774]
AAAGAACGTGGACTCCAACGTCAAAGG
[49 nt withheld, positions 4802-4850]
T
[91 nt withheld, positions 4852-4942]
G
[124 nt withheld, positions 4944-5067]
CAGGTGGCACTTTTCGGGGAAATGTGCGCGGAACCCCTATTTGTTTATTTTTCTAAATACATTCAAATAT
GTATCCGCTCATGAGACAATAACCCTGATAAATGCTTCAATAATATTGAAAAAGGAAGAGTCCTGAGGCG
GAAAGAACCAGCTGTGGAATGTGTGTCAGTTAGGGTGTGGAAAGTCCCCAGGCTCCCCAGCAGGCAGAAG
TATGCAAAGCATGCATCTCAATTAGTCAGCAACCAGGTGTGGAAAGTCCCCAGGCTCCCCAGCAGGCAGA
AGTATGCAAAGCATGCATCTCAATTAGTCAGCAACCATAGTCCCGCCCCTAACTCCGCCCATCCCGCCCC
TAACTCCGCCCAGTTCCGCCCATTCTCCGCCC
